Addgene plasmid #112598: pOP2HA
Purpose: (Empty Backbone) Used for expression of protein in E. coli as non-cleavable C-terminal 8His-Avi tag fusions
Depositing lab: Marko Hyvönen. Depositing organization: University of Cambridge.
Backbone
  Vector backbone: pBAT4
  Vector type: Bacterial Expression
  Tag / fusion protein: 8His-Avi tag (C terminal on backbone)
Growth in bacteria
  Bacterial resistance: Ampicillin, 100 μg/mL
  Growth temperature: 37°C
  Growth strain: DH5alpha
  Copy number: High Copy
Gene/Insert
  Gene/Insert name: None
  Tag / fusion protein: 8His-Avi tag (C terminal on backbone)
Terms and licenses: Academic/Nonprofit Terms; Industry Terms: Not Available to Industry
How to cite: pOP2HA was a gift from Marko Hyvönen (Addgene plasmid # 112598 ; http://n2t.net/addgene:112598 ; RRID:Addgene_112598)
