[The description below was written by a language model from this plasmid's Addgene catalogue record and pLannotate feature annotations shown in this document.]
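Description:
pOP2HA is an empty bacterial expression backbone derived from pBAT4, designed for producing recombinant proteins in E. coli as fusions to a non-cleavable C-terminal 8His-Avi tag. It carries no insert. The plasmid is about 4.5 kb and is maintained at high copy from a ColE1/pUC-type origin. Only a short remnant of the rop gene is present. Selection is by ampicillin resistance, provided by β-lactamase under its own promoter.

The expression cassette consists of a T7 promoter directly followed by a lac operator, then the efficient ribosome binding site from phage T7 gene 10. A short region follows in which a gene of interest would be cloned in frame with the downstream tag, and a T7 terminator closes the cassette. A full-length lacI gene driven by the stronger lacIq promoter is carried on the plasmid. Transcription is therefore repressed until induction with IPTG, in a host that supplies T7 RNA polymerase. The automated annotation detects a polyhistidine stretch just after the RBS region, consistent with the His part of the tag. It does not label the Avi sequence, which the catalogue entry describes as part of the backbone tag. The His tag allows metal-affinity purification, and an Avi tag is a peptide substrate for site-specific biotinylation by BirA.

The remaining annotated elements are fragments, probably backbone remnants rather than functional parts: portions of f1/M13 phage origins, lacZα, bom, pUC polylinker pieces, a reverse-oriented SP6 promoter and a short gene 10-derived match. The two sequence records, one from the depositor and one from repository sequencing, differ by only a few nucleotides and give the same feature map.
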