Features (pLannotate 1.2.2; 22 found; start..end, strand, type, name):
      1..19      +  promoter       T7 promoter: promoter for bacteriophage T7 RNA polymerase
     19..43      +  protein_bind   lac operator: The lac repressor binds to the lac operator to inhibit transcription in E. coli. This inhibition can be relieved by adding lactose or isopropyl-β-D-thiogalactopyranoside (IPTG). lac repressor encoded by lacI
     56..78      +  RBS            RBS: efficient ribosome binding site from bacteriophage T7 gene 10 (Olins and Rangwala, 1989)
    122..142     +  CDS            7xHis: 6xHis affinity tag
    213..231     -  promoter       SP6 promoter: promoter for bacteriophage SP6 RNA polymerase
    246..295     +  CDS            SET1 (fragment): solubility-enhancement tag derived from T7 phage gene 10B
    303..350     +  terminator     T7 terminator: transcription terminator for bacteriophage T7 RNA polymerase
    379..445     +  CDS            lacZα (fragment): LacZα fragment of β-galactosidase; lacZ fragment
    449..670     -  rep_origin     M13 ori (fragment) (sequence partly withheld): M13 bacteriophage origin of replication; arrow indicates direction of (+) strand synthesis
    671..691     -  misc_feature   MCS (fragment): pUC18/19 multiple cloning site
    690..708     -  promoter       lac UV5 promoter (fragment): E. coli lac promoter with an "up" mutation
    723..744     -  protein_bind   CAP binding site: CAP binding activates transcription in the presence of cAMP. E. coli catabolite activator protein
    757..1839    -  CDS            lacI: lac repressor; lacI; The lac repressor binds to the lac operator to inhibit transcription in E. coli. This inhibition can be relieved by adding lactose or isopropyl-β-D-thiogalactopyranoside (IPTG).
   1840..1917    -  promoter       lacIq promoter: lacI (mutant); In the lacIq allele, a single base change in the promoter boosts expression of the lacI gene about 10-fold.
   1917..1935    -  misc_feature   MCS (fragment): pUC18/19 multiple cloning site
   1936..2169    -  rep_origin     f1 ori (fragment) (sequence partly withheld): f1 bacteriophage origin of replication; arrow indicates direction of (+) strand synthesis
   2172..2271    -  misc_feature   bom (fragment): basis of mobility region from pBR322
   2373..2408    -  CDS            rop (fragment): Rop protein, which maintains plasmids at low copy number; rop
   2503..2607    +  promoter       AmpR promoter: bla
   2608..3468    +  CDS            AmpR: β-lactamase; bla; confers resistance to ampicillin, carbenicillin, and related antibiotics
   3639..4227    +  rep_origin     ori: high-copy-number ColE1/pMB1/pBR322/pUC origin of replication
   4410..4466    +  CDS            lacI (fragment): lac repressor; lacI; The lac repressor binds to the lac operator to inhibit transcription in E. coli. This inhibition can be relieved by adding lactose or isopropyl-β-D-thiogalactopyranoside (IPTG).
>Addgene plasmid #112598 | pOP2HA | depositor full sequence | sequence record 212061 | Full Sequence
TAATACGACTCACTATAGGGAATTGTGAGCGGATAACAATTCCTCTAGAAATAATTTTGTTTAACTTTAA
GAAGGAGATATATCCATGGGATCCGAATTCGCGGCCGCCCTAGGCTCGAGCCATCACCATCACCATCACC
ATCACACTAGTGGACTGAATGACATTTTCGAAGCACAGAAGATCGAATGGCATGAAGCCTAAGCTTGAGT
ATTCTATAGTGTCACCTAAATCCCAGCTTGATCCGGCTGCTAACAAAGCCCGAAAGGAAGCTGAGTTGGC
TGCTGCCACCGCTGAGCAATAACTAGCATAACCCCTTGGGGCCTCTAAACGGGTCTTGAGGGGTTTTTTG
CTGAAAGGAGGAACTATATCCGGATAACCTGGCGTAATAGCGAAGAGGCCCGCACCGATCGCCCTTCCCA
ACAGTTGCGCAGCCTGAATGGCGAATGGAAATTGTAAGCGTTAATATTTTGTTAAAATTCGCGTTAAATT
TTTGTTAAATCAGCTCATTTTTTAACCAATAGGCCGAAATCGGCAAAATCCCTTATAAATCAAAAGAATA
GACCGAGATAGGGT
[37 nt withheld, positions 575-611]
AAAGAACGTGGACTCCAACGTCAAAGG
[32 nt withheld, positions 639-670]
AGCTTGCATGCCTGCAGGTCGGAAGCATAAAGTGTAAAGCCTGGGGTGCCTAATGAGTGAGCTAACTTAC
ATTAATTGCGTTGCGCTCACTGCCCGCTTTCCAGTCGGGAAACCTGTCGTGCCAGCTGCATTAATGAATC
GGCCAACGCGCGGGGAGAGGCGGTTTGCGTATTGGGCGCCAGGGTGGTTTTTCTTTTCACCAGTGAGACG
GGCAACAGCTGATTGCCCTTCACCGCCTGGCCCTGAGAGAGTTGCAGCAAGCGGTCCACGCTGGTTTGCC
CCAGCAGGCGAAAATCCTGTTTGATGGTGGTTGACGGCGGGATATAACATGAGCTGTCTTCGGTATCGTC
GTATCCCACTACCGAGATATCCGCACCAACGCGCAGCCCGGACTCGGTAATGGCGCGCATTGCGCCCAGC
GCCATCTGATCGTTGGCAACCAGCATCGCAGTGGGAACGATGCCCTCATTCAGCATTTGCATGGTTTGTT
GAAAACCGGACATGGCACTCCAGTCGCCTTCCCGTTCCGCTATCGGCTGAATTTGATTGCGAGTGAGATA
TTTATGCCAGCCAGCCAGACGCAGACGCGCCGAGACAGAACTTAATGGGCCCGCTAACAGCGCGATTTGC
TGGTGACCCAATGCGACCAGATGCTCCACGCCCAGTCGCGTACCGTCTTCATGGGAGAAAATAATACTGT
TGATGGGTGTCTGGTCAGAGACATCAAGAAATAACGCCGGAACATTAGTGCAGGCAGCTTCCACAGCAAT
GGCATCCTGGTCATCCAGCGGATAGTTAATGATCAGCCCACTGACGCGTTGCGCGAGAAGATTGTGCACC
GCCGCTTTACAGGCTTCGACGCCGCTTCGTTCTACCATCGACACCACCACGCTGGCACCCAGTTGATCGG
CGCGAGATTTAATCGCCGCGACAATTTGCGACGGCGCGTGCAGGGCCAGACTGGAGGTGGCAACGCCAAT
CAGCAACGACTGTTTGCCCGCCAGTTGTTGTGCCACGCGGTTGGGAATGTAATTCAGCTCCGCCATCGCC
GCTTCCACTTTTTCCCGCGTTTTCGCAGAAACGTGGCTGGCCTGGTTCACCACGCGGGAAACGGTCTGAT
AAGAGACACCGGCATACTCTGCGACATCGTATAACGTTACTGGTTTCACATTCACCACCCTGAATTGACT
CTCTTCCGGGCGCTATCATGCCATACCGCGAAAGGTTTTGCACCATTCGATGGTGTCGGGTACCGAGCTC
GAATT
[32 nt withheld, positions 1936-1967]
CGGTCGAGGTGCCGTAAAGCT
[56 nt withheld, positions 1989-2044]
G
[124 nt withheld, positions 2046-2169]
CGCCTGATGCGGTATTTTCTCCTTACGCATCTGTGCGGTATTTCACACCGCATATGGTGCACTCTCAGTA
CAATCTGCTCTGATGCCGCATAGTTAAGCCAGCCCCGACACCCGCCAACACCCGCTGACGCGCCCTGACG
GGCTTGTCTGCTCCCGGCATCCGCTTACAGACAAGCTGTGACCGTCTCCGGGAGCTGCATGTGTCAGAGG
TTTTCACCGTCATCACCGAAACGCGCGAGACGAAAGGGCCTCGTGATACGCCTATTTTTATAGGTTAATG
TCATGATAATAATGGTTTCTTAGACGTCAGGTGGCACTTTTCGGGGAAATGTGCGCGGAACCCCTATTTG
TTTATTTTTCTAAATACATTCAAATATGTATCCGCTCATGAGACAATAACCCTGATAAATGCTTCAATAA
TATTGAAAAAGGAAGAGTATGAGTATTCAACATTTCCGTGTCGCCCTTATTCCCTTTTTTGCGGCATTTT
GCCTTCCTGTTTTTGCTCACCCAGAAACGCTGGTGAAAGTAAAAGATGCTGAAGATCAGTTGGGTGCACG
AGTGGGTTACATCGAACTGGATCTCAACAGCGGTAAGATCCTTGAGAGTTTTCGCCCCGAAGAACGTTTT
CCAATGATGAGCACTTTTAAAGTTCTGCTATGTCATACACTATTATCCCGTATTGACGCCGGGCAAGAGC
AACTCGGTCGCCGGGCGCGGTATTCTCAGAATGACTTGGTTGAGTACTCACCAGTCACAGAAAAGCATCT
TACGGATGGCATGACAGTAAGAGAATTATGCAGTGCTGCCATAACCATGAGTGATAACACTGCGGCCAAC
TTACTTCTGACAACGATCGGAGGACCGAAGGAGCTAACCGCTTTTTTGCACAACATGGGGGATCATGTAA
CTCGCCTTGATCGTTGGGAACCGGAGCTGAATGAAGCCATACCAAACGACGAGCGTGACACCACGATGCC
TGTAGCAATGGCAACAACGTTGCGCAAACTATTAACTGGCGAACTACTTACTCTAGCTTCCCGGCAACAA
TTAATAGACTGGATGGAGGCGGATAAAGTTGCAGGACCACTTCTGCGCTCGGCCCTTCCGGCTGGCTGGT
TTATTGCTGATAAATCTGGAGCCGGTGAGCGTGGGTCTCGCGGTATCATTGCAGCACTGGGGCCAGATGG
TAAGCCCTCCCGTATCGTAGTTATCTACACGACGGGGAGTCAGGCAACTATGGATGAACGAAATAGACAG
ATCGCTGAGATAGGTGCCTCACTGATTAAGCATTGGTAACTGTCAGACCAAGTTTACTCATATATACTTT
AGATTGATTTAAAACTTCATTTTTAATTTAAAAGGATCTAGGTGAAGATCCTTTTTGATAATCTCATGAC
CAAAATCCCTTAACGTGAGTTTTCGTTCCACTGAGCGTCAGACCCCGTAGAAAAGATCAAAGGATCTTCT
TGAGATCCTTTTTTTCTGCGCGTAATCTGCTGCTTGCAAACAAAAAAACCACCGCTACCAGCGGTGGTTT
GTTTGCCGGATCAAGAGCTACCAACTCTTTTTCCGAAGGTAACTGGCTTCAGCAGAGCGCAGATACCAAA
TACTGTCCTTCTAGTGTAGCCGTAGTTAGGCCACCACTTCAAGAACTCTGTAGCACCGCCTACATACCTC
GCTCTGCTAATCCTGTTACCAGTGGCTGCTGCCAGTGGCGATAAGTCGTGTCTTACCGGGTTGGACTCAA
GACGATAGTTACCGGATAAGGCGCAGCGGTCGGGCTGAACGGGGGGTTCGTGCACACAGCCCAGCTTGGA
GCGAACGACCTACACCGAACTGAGATACCTACAGCGTGAGCTATGAGAAAGCGCCACGCTTCCCGAAGGG
AGAAAGGCGGACAGGTATCCGGTAAGCGGCAGGGTCGGAACAGGAGAGCGCACGAGGGAGCTTCCAGGGG
GAAACGCCTGGTATCTTTATAGTCCTGTCGGGTTTCGCCACCTCTGACTTGAGCGTCGATTTTTGTGATG
CTCGTCAGGGGGGCGGAGCCTATGGAAAAACGCCAGCAACGCGGCCTTTTTACGGTTCCTGGCCTTTTGC
TGGCCTTTTGCTCACATGTTCTTTCCTGCGTTATCCCCTGATTCTGTGGATAACCGTATTACCGCCTTTG
AGTGAGCTGATACCGCTCGCCGCAGCCGAACGACCGAGCGCAGCGAGTCAGTGAGCGAGGAAGCGGAAGA
GCGCCCAATACGCAAACCGCCTCTCCCCGCGCGTTGGCCGATTCATTAATGCAGCTGAT
