Features (pLannotate 1.2.2; 22 found; start..end, strand, type, name):
      9..27      +  promoter       T7 promoter: promoter for bacteriophage T7 RNA polymerase
     27..51      +  protein_bind   lac operator: The lac repressor binds to the lac operator to inhibit transcription in E. coli. This inhibition can be relieved by adding lactose or isopropyl-β-D-thiogalactopyranoside (IPTG). lac repressor encoded by lacI
     64..86      +  RBS            RBS: efficient ribosome binding site from bacteriophage T7 gene 10 (Olins and Rangwala, 1989)
    130..150     +  CDS            7xHis: 6xHis affinity tag
    221..239     -  promoter       SP6 promoter: promoter for bacteriophage SP6 RNA polymerase
    254..303     +  CDS            SET1 (fragment): solubility-enhancement tag derived from T7 phage gene 10B
    311..358     +  terminator     T7 terminator: transcription terminator for bacteriophage T7 RNA polymerase
    387..453     +  CDS            lacZα (fragment): LacZα fragment of β-galactosidase; lacZ fragment
    457..678     -  rep_origin     M13 ori (fragment) (sequence partly withheld): M13 bacteriophage origin of replication; arrow indicates direction of (+) strand synthesis
    679..699     -  misc_feature   MCS (fragment): pUC18/19 multiple cloning site
    698..716     -  promoter       lac UV5 promoter (fragment): E. coli lac promoter with an "up" mutation
    731..752     -  protein_bind   CAP binding site: CAP binding activates transcription in the presence of cAMP. E. coli catabolite activator protein
    765..1847    -  CDS            lacI: lac repressor; lacI; The lac repressor binds to the lac operator to inhibit transcription in E. coli. This inhibition can be relieved by adding lactose or isopropyl-β-D-thiogalactopyranoside (IPTG).
   1848..1925    -  promoter       lacIq promoter: lacI (mutant); In the lacIq allele, a single base change in the promoter boosts expression of the lacI gene about 10-fold.
   1925..1943    -  misc_feature   MCS (fragment): pUC18/19 multiple cloning site
   1944..2174    -  rep_origin     f1 ori (fragment) (sequence partly withheld): f1 bacteriophage origin of replication; arrow indicates direction of (+) strand synthesis
   2175..2274    -  misc_feature   bom (fragment): basis of mobility region from pBR322
   2376..2411    -  CDS            rop (fragment): Rop protein, which maintains plasmids at low copy number; rop
   2506..2610    +  promoter       AmpR promoter: bla
   2611..3471    +  CDS            AmpR: β-lactamase; bla; confers resistance to ampicillin, carbenicillin, and related antibiotics
   3642..4230    +  rep_origin     ori: high-copy-number ColE1/pMB1/pBR322/pUC origin of replication
   4413..6       +  CDS            lacI (fragment) (across the origin): lac repressor; lacI; The lac repressor binds to the lac operator to inhibit transcription in E. coli. This inhibition can be relieved by adding lactose or isopropyl-β-D-thiogalactopyranoside (IPTG).
>Addgene plasmid #112598 | pOP2HA | addgene full sequence | sequence record 220206 | Addgene NGS Result
CAGCTGATTAATACGACTCACTATAGGGAATTGTGAGCGGATAACAATTCCTCTAGAAATAATTTTGTTT
AACTTTAAGAAGGAGATATATCCATGGGATCCGAATTCGCGGCCGCCCTAGGCTCGAGCCATCACCATCA
CCATCACCATCACACTAGTGGACTGAATGACATTTTCGAAGCACAGAAGATCGAATGGCATGAAGCCTAA
GCTTGAGTATTCTATAGTGTCACCTAAATCCCAGCTTGATCCGGCTGCTAACAAAGCCCGAAAGGAAGCT
GAGTTGGCTGCTGCCACCGCTGAGCAATAACTAGCATAACCCCTTGGGGCCTCTAAACGGGTCTTGAGGG
GTTTTTTGCTGAAAGGAGGAACTATATCCGGATAACCTGGCGTAATAGCGAAGAGGCCCGCACCGATCGC
CCTTCCCAACAGTTGCGCAGCCTGAATGGCGAATGGAAATTGTAAGCGTTAATATTTTGTTAAAATTCGC
GTTAAATTTTTGTTAAATCAGCTCATTTTTTAACCAATAGGCCGAAATCGGCAAAATCCCTTATAAATCA
AAAGAATAGACCGAGATAGGGT
[37 nt withheld, positions 583-619]
AAAGAACGTGGACTCCAACGTCAAAGG
[32 nt withheld, positions 647-678]
AGCTTGCATGCCTGCAGGTCGGAAGCATAAAGTGTAAAGCCTGGGGTGCCTAATGAGTGAGCTAACTTAC
ATTAATTGCGTTGCGCTCACTGCCCGCTTTCCAGTCGGGAAACCTGTCGTGCCAGCTGCATTAATGAATC
GGCCAACGCGCGGGGAGAGGCGGTTTGCGTATTGGGCGCCAGGGTGGTTTTTCTTTTCACCAGTGAGACG
GGCAACAGCTGATTGCCCTTCACCGCCTGGCCCTGAGAGAGTTGCAGCAAGCGGTCCACGCTGGTTTGCC
CCAGCAGGCGAAAATCCTGTTTGATGGTGGTTAACGGCGGGATATAACATGAGCTGTCTTCGGTATCGTC
GTATCCCACTACCGAGATATCCGCACCAACGCGCAGCCCGGACTCGGTAATGGCGCGCATTGCGCCCAGC
GCCATCTGATCGTTGGCAACCAGCATCGCAGTGGGAACGATGCCCTCATTCAGCATTTGCATGGTTTGTT
GAAAACCGGACATGGCACTCCAGTCGCCTTCCCGTTCCGCTATCGGCTGAATTTGATTGCGAGTGAGATA
TTTATGCCAGCCAGCCAGACGCAGACGCGCCGAGACAGAACTTAATGGGCCCGCTAACAGCGCGATTTGC
TGGTGACCCAATGCGACCAGATGCTCCACGCCCAGTCGCGTACCGTCTTCATGGGAGAAAATAATACTGT
TGATGGGTGTCTGGTCAGAGACATCAAGAAATAACGCCGGAACATTAGTGCAGGCAGCTTCCACAGCAAT
GGCATCCTGGTCATCCAGCGGATAGTTAATGATCAGCCCACTGACGCGTTGCGCGAGAAGATTGTGCACC
GCCGCTTTACAGGCTTCGACGCCGCTTCGTTCTACCATCGACACCACCACGCTGGCACCCAGTTGATCGG
CGCGAGATTTAATCGCCGCGACAATTTGCGACGGCGCGTGCAGGGCCAGACTGGAGGTGGCAACGCCAAT
CAGCAACGACTGTTTGCCCGCCAGTTGTTGTGCCACGCGGTTGGGAATGTAATTCAGCTCCGCCATCGCC
GCTTCCACTTTTTCCCGCGTTTTCGCAGAAACGTGGCTGGCCTGGTTCACCACGCGGGAAACGGTCTGAT
AAGAGACACCGGCATACTCTGCGACATCGTATAACGTTACTGGTTTCACATTCACCACCCTGAATTGACT
CTCTTCCGGGCGCTATCATGCCATACCGCGAAAGGTTTTGCACCATTCGATGGTGTCGGGTACCGAGCTC
GAATTGTGAACCATCACCCT
[91 nt withheld, positions 1959-2049]
G
[124 nt withheld, positions 2051-2174]
CCTGATGCGGTATTTTCTCCTTACGCATCTGTGCGGTATTTCACACCGCATATGGTGCACTCTCAGTACA
ATCTGCTCTGATGCCGCATAGTTAAGCCAGCCCCGACACCCGCCAACACCCGCTGACGCGCCCTGACGGG
CTTGTCTGCTCCCGGCATCCGCTTACAGACAAGCTGTGACCGTCTCCGGGAGCTGCATGTGTCAGAGGTT
TTCACCGTCATCACCGAAACGCGCGAGACGAAAGGGCCTCGTGATACGCCTATTTTTATAGGTTAATGTC
ATGATAATAATGGTTTCTTAGACGTCAGGTGGCACTTTTCGGGGAAATGTGCGCGGAACCCCTATTTGTT
TATTTTTCTAAATACATTCAAATATGTATCCGCTCATGAGACAATAACCCTGATAAATGCTTCAATAATA
TTGAAAAAGGAAGAGTATGAGTATTCAACATTTCCGTGTCGCCCTTATTCCCTTTTTTGCGGCATTTTGC
CTTCCTGTTTTTGCTCACCCAGAAACGCTGGTGAAAGTAAAAGATGCTGAAGATCAGTTGGGTGCACGAG
TGGGTTACATCGAACTGGATCTCAACAGCGGTAAGATCCTTGAGAGTTTTCGCCCCGAAGAACGTTTTCC
AATGATGAGCACTTTTAAAGTTCTGCTATGTGGCGCGGTATTATCCCGTATTGACGCCGGGCAAGAGCAA
CTCGGTCGCCGCATACACTATTCTCAGAATGACTTGGTTGAGTACTCACCAGTCACAGAAAAGCATCTTA
CGGATGGCATGACAGTAAGAGAATTATGCAGTGCTGCCATAACCATGAGTGATAACACTGCGGCCAACTT
ACTTCTGACAACGATCGGAGGACCGAAGGAGCTAACCGCTTTTTTGCACAACATGGGGGATCATGTAACT
CGCCTTGATCGTTGGGAACCGGAGCTGAATGAAGCCATACCAAACGACGAGCGTGACACCACGATGCCTG
TAGCAATGGCAACAACGTTGCGCAAACTATTAACTGGCGAACTACTTACTCTAGCTTCCCGGCAACAATT
AATAGACTGGATGGAGGCGGATAAAGTTGCAGGACCACTTCTGCGCTCGGCCCTTCCGGCTGGCTGGTTT
ATTGCTGATAAATCTGGAGCCGGTGAGCGTGGGTCTCGCGGTATCATTGCAGCACTGGGGCCAGATGGTA
AGCCCTCCCGTATCGTAGTTATCTACACGACGGGGAGTCAGGCAACTATGGATGAACGAAATAGACAGAT
CGCTGAGATAGGTGCCTCACTGATTAAGCATTGGTAACTGTCAGACCAAGTTTACTCATATATACTTTAG
ATTGATTTAAAACTTCATTTTTAATTTAAAAGGATCTAGGTGAAGATCCTTTTTGATAATCTCATGACCA
AAATCCCTTAACGTGAGTTTTCGTTCCACTGAGCGTCAGACCCCGTAGAAAAGATCAAAGGATCTTCTTG
AGATCCTTTTTTTCTGCGCGTAATCTGCTGCTTGCAAACAAAAAAACCACCGCTACCAGCGGTGGTTTGT
TTGCCGGATCAAGAGCTACCAACTCTTTTTCCGAAGGTAACTGGCTTCAGCAGAGCGCAGATACCAAATA
CTGTTCTTCTAGTGTAGCCGTAGTTAGGCCACCACTTCAAGAACTCTGTAGCACCGCCTACATACCTCGC
TCTGCTAATCCTGTTACCAGTGGCTGCTGCCAGTGGCGATAAGTCGTGTCTTACCGGGTTGGACTCAAGA
CGATAGTTACCGGATAAGGCGCAGCGGTCGGGCTGAACGGGGGGTTCGTGCACACAGCCCAGCTTGGAGC
GAACGACCTACACCGAACTGAGATACCTACAGCGTGAGCTATGAGAAAGCGCCACGCTTCCCGAAGGGAG
AAAGGCGGACAGGTATCCGGTAAGCGGCAGGGTCGGAACAGGAGAGCGCACGAGGGAGCTTCCAGGGGGA
AACGCCTGGTATCTTTATAGTCCTGTCGGGTTTCGCCACCTCTGACTTGAGCGTCGATTTTTGTGATGCT
CGTCAGGGGGGCGGAGCCTATGGAAAAACGCCAGCAACGCGGCCTTTTTACGGTTCCTGGCCTTTTGCTG
GCCTTTTGCTCACATGTTCTTTCCTGCGTTATCCCCTGATTCTGTGGATAACCGTATTACCGCCTTTGAG
TGAGCTGATACCGCTCGCCGCAGCCGAACGACCGAGCGCAGCGAGTCAGTGAGCGAGGAAGCGGAAGAGC
GCCCAATACGCAAACCGCCTCTCCCCGCGCGTTGGCCGATTCATTAATG
